Addgene plasmid #198326: p-mCherry2-sgC9cen
Purpose: Expresses a guide RNA against a repetitive locus found in the pericentromere of human chromosome 9, with mCherry2 reporter
Depositing lab: Sarah McClelland. Depositing organization: Barts and The London School of Medicine and Dentistry, Queen Mary, University of London. Publication: Targeted assembly of ectopic kinetochores to induce chromosome-specific segmental aneuploidies. Tovini L, Johnson SC, Guscott MA, Andersen AM, Spierings DCJ, Wardenaar R, Foijer F, McClelland SE. EMBO J. 2023 May 15;42(10):e111587. doi: 10.15252/embj.2022111587. Epub 2023 Apr 17. PubMed 37063065.
Backbone
  Vector backbone: pmCherry-sgRNA (empty)
  Backbone manufacturer: Addgene 198330
  Backbone size w/o insert (bp): 5258
  Total vector size (bp): 5133
  Vector type: Mammalian Expression
  Selectable markers: Neomycin (select with G418)
Growth in bacteria
  Bacterial resistance: Kanamycin, 50 μg/mL
  Growth temperature: 37°C
  Growth strain: NEB Stable
  Copy number: Unknown
Gene/Insert
  Gene/Insert name: Chr9-CEN guide RNA
  gRNA/shRNA sequence: TGGAATGGAATGGAATGGAA
  Insert size (bp): 25
  Promoter: hU6
  Cloning method: Restriction Enzyme; 5′ cloning site BsmBI (destroyed during cloning); 3′ cloning site BsmBI (not destroyed)
  Sequencing primers: 5′ tacaccatcgtggaacagta; 3′ gaggtgtgggaggtttttta
Terms and licenses: Academic/Nonprofit Terms; Industry Terms: Not Available to Industry
Depositor comments: Chr9-CEN target sequence: TGGAATGGAATGGAATGGAA
How to cite: p-mCherry2-sgC9cen was a gift from Sarah McClelland (Addgene plasmid # 198326 ; http://n2t.net/addgene:198326 ; RRID:Addgene_198326)
