[The description below was written by a language model from this plasmid's Addgene catalogue record and pLannotate feature annotations shown in this document.]
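Description:
p-mCherry2-sgC9cen is a 5.1 kb mammalian expression plasmid that combines a single guide RNA cassette with a red fluorescent reporter, built on the pmCherry-sgRNA (empty) backbone. It is maintained in bacteria through a high-copy ColE1/pUC-type origin and selected with kanamycin. The same NeoR/KanR aminoglycoside phosphotransferase gene sits behind tandem bacterial (AmpR) and SV40 early promoters and ends in an HSV TK polyadenylation signal, so it also confers G418 resistance in mammalian cells. An f1 origin is present as well. Several short annotated fragments (Rev, SV40 large T antigen, ble, bGH poly(A)) look like backbone remnants or partial sequence matches rather than functional parts.

The payload consists of two transcription units arranged in series. The CMV immediate-early enhancer and promoter drive mCherry2, a constitutively fluorescent Discosoma-derived red protein that marks transfected cells. Directly downstream, the human U6 RNA polymerase III promoter expresses a 20-nucleotide spacer joined to a Streptococcus pyogenes Cas9 guide scaffold, annotated here as a tracrRNA fragment, and an SV40 poly(A) signal follows this region. The spacer was inserted by BsmBI restriction cloning and targets a repetitive sequence in the pericentromere of human chromosome 9, so a single guide can recruit many Cas9-type molecules to that locus. No Cas9 or dCas9 is encoded on the plasmid, so that component must be supplied separately. The associated publication concerns targeted assembly of ectopic kinetochores to induce chromosome-specific segmental aneuploidies, which suggests the guide serves to direct a CRISPR-based tethering system to chromosome 9, although the record does not name the partner protein.
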