Features (pLannotate 1.2.2; 19 found; start..end, strand, type, name):
      1..304     +  enhancer       CMV enhancer: human cytomegalovirus immediate early enhancer
    305..508     +  promoter       CMV promoter: human cytomegalovirus (CMV) immediate early promoter
    553..1260    +  CDS            mCherry2: mCherry2 is a basic (constitutively fluorescent) red fluorescent protein published in 2017, derived from Discosoma sp.. It has very low acid sensitivity.
   1261..1295    +  misc_feature   MCS (fragment): multiple cloning site
   1306..1332    +  CDS            Rev (fragment): human immunodeficiency virus 1 (HIV-1) Rev protein; rev; enhances nuclear export of unspliced and incompletely spliced viral mRNAs
   1336..1576    +  promoter       U6 promoter: RNA polymerase III promoter for human U6 snRNA
   1624..1691    +  misc_RNA       tracrRNA (fragment): trans-activating CRISPR RNA for the Streptococcus pyogenes CRISPR/Cas9 system
   1716..1742    +  misc_feature   MCS (fragment): multiple cloning site
   1754..1838    +  CDS            large T antigen (fragment): large T antigen from SV40 (simian virus 40)
   1861..1982    +  polyA_signal   SV40 poly(A) signal: SV40 polyadenylation signal
   2016..2444    -  rep_origin     f1 ori (sequence partly withheld): f1 bacteriophage origin of replication; arrow indicates direction of (+) strand synthesis
   2471..2575    +  promoter       AmpR promoter: bla
   2577..2934    +  promoter       SV40 promoter: SV40 enhancer and early promoter
   2969..3763    +  CDS            NeoR/KanR: aminoglycoside phosphotransferase from Tn5; aph(3')-II (or nptII); confers resistance to neomycin, kanamycin, and G418 (Geneticin®)
   3784..3936    +  CDS            ble (fragment): BLE_KLEPN - Experimental evidence at protein level: Swiss-Prot protein existence level 1. Binding protein with a strong affinity to the bleomycin family of antibiotics. Binds to CL990; an antimitotic-antibiotic compound. From Klebsiella pneumoniae.
   3995..4042    +  polyA_signal   HSV TK poly(A) signal: herpes simplex virus thymidine kinase polyadenylation signal (Cole and Stacy, 1985)
   4133..4149    -  polyA_signal   bGH poly(A) signal (fragment): bovine growth hormone polyadenylation signal
   4371..4959    +  rep_origin     ori: high-copy-number ColE1/pMB1/pBR322/pUC origin of replication
   5074..5133    +  enhancer       CMV enhancer (fragment): human cytomegalovirus immediate early enhancer
>Addgene plasmid #198326 | p-mCherry2-sgC9cen | addgene full sequence | sequence record 390312 | Addgene NGS Result
CGTTACATAACTTACGGTAAATGGCCCGCCTGGCTGACCGCCCAACGACCCCCGCCCATTGACGTCAATA
ATGACGTATGTTCCCATAGTAACGCCAATAGGGACTTTCCATTGACGTCAATGGGTGGAGTATTTACGGT
AAACTGCCCACTTGGCAGTACATCAAGTGTATCATATGCCAAGTACGCCCCCTATTGACGTCAATGACGG
TAAATGGCCCGCCTGGCATTATGCCCAGTACATGACCTTATGGGACTTTCCTACTTGGCAGTACATCTAC
GTATTAGTCATCGCTATTACCATGGTGATGCGGTTTTGGCAGTACATCAATGGGCGTGGATAGCGGTTTG
ACTCACGGGGATTTCCAAGTCTCCACCCCATTGACGTCAATGGGAGTTTGTTTTGGCACCAAAATCAACG
GGACTTTCCAAAATGTCGTAACAACTCCGCCCCATTGACGCAAATGGGCGGTAGGCGTGTACGGTGGGAG
GTCTATATAAGCAGAGCTGGTTTAGTGAACCGTCAGATCCGCTAGCGCTACCGGTCGCCACCATGGTGAG
CAAGGGCGAGGAGGATAACATGGCCATCATCAAGGAGTTCATGCGCTTCAAGGTGCACATGGAGGGCTCC
GTGAACGGCCACGAGTTCGAGATCGAGGGCGAGGGCGAGGGCCGCCCCTACGAGGGCACCCAGACCGCCA
AGCTGAAGGTGACCAAGGGTGGCCCCCTGCCCTTCGCCTGGGACATCCTGTCCCCTCAGTTCATGTACGG
CTCCAAGGCCTACGTGAAGCACCCCGCCGACATCCCCGACTACTTGAAGCTGTCCTTCCCCGAGGGCTTC
AATTGGGAGCGCGTGATGAACTTCGAGGACGGCGGCGTGGTGACCGTGACCCAGGACTCCTCCCTGCAGG
ACGGCGAGTTCATCTACAAGGTGAAGCTGCGCGGCACCAACTTCCCCTCCGACGGCCCCGTAATGCAGTG
TCGTACCATGGGCTGGGAGGCCTCCACTGAGCGGATGTACCCCGAGGACGGCGCCCTGAAGGGCGAGATC
AAGCAGAGGCTGAAGCTGAAGGACGGCGGCCACTACGACGCTGAGGTCAAGACCACCTACAAGGCCAAGA
AGCCCGTGCAGCTGCCCGGCGCCTACAACGTCGACATCAAGTTGGACATCCTTTCCCACAACGAGGACTA
CACCATCGTGGAACAGTACGAACGCGCCGAGGGCCGCCACTCCACCGGCGGCATGGACGAGCTGTACAAG
TCCGGACTCAGATCTCGAGCTCAAGCTTCGAATTCATGAGATATCACCCACCTCCCAACCCCGAGGGGAC
CCAGAGAGGGCCTATTTCCCATGATTCCTTCATATTTGCATATACGATACAAGGCTGTTAGAGAGATAAT
TAGAATTAATTTGACTGTAAACACAAAGATATTAGTACAAAATACGTGACGTAGAAAGTAATAATTTCTT
GGGTAGTTTGCAGTTTTAAAATTATGTTTTAAAATGGACTATCATATGCTTACCGTAACTTGAAAGTATT
TCGATTTCTTGGCTTTATATATCTTGTGGAAAGGACGAAACACCGTGGAATGGAATGGAATGGAAGTTTA
AGAGCTATGCTGGAAACAGCATAGCAAGTTTAAATAAGGCTAGTCCGTTATCAACTTGAAAAAGTGGCAC
CGAGTCGGTGCTTTTTTTCTCGAGTACTGCGGCCGCGGTACCGCGGGCCCGGGATCCACCGGATCTAGAT
AACTGATCATAATCAGCCATACCACATTTGTAGAGGTTTTACTTGCTTTAAAAAACCTCCCACACCTCCC
CCTGAACCTGAAACATAAAATGAATGCAATTGTTGTTGTTAACTTGTTTATTGCAGCTTATAATGGTTAC
AAATAAAGCAATAGCATCACAAATTTCACAAATAAAGCATTTTTTTCACTGCATTCTAGTTGTGGTTTGT
CCAAACTCATCAATGTATCTTAACGCGTAAATTGTAAGCGTTAATATTTTGTTAAAATTCGCGTTAAATT
TTTGTTAAATCAGCTCATTTTTTAACCAATAGGCCGAAATCGGCAAAATCCCTTATAAATCAAAAGAATA
GACCGAGATAGGGT
[37 nt withheld, positions 2115-2151]
AAAGAACGTGGACTCCAACGTCAAAGG
[49 nt withheld, positions 2179-2227]
T
[91 nt withheld, positions 2229-2319]
G
[124 nt withheld, positions 2321-2444]
CAGGTGGCACTTTTCGGGGAAATGTGCGCGGAACCCCTATTTGTTTATTTTTCTAAATACATTCAAATAT
GTATCCGCTCATGAGACAATAACCCTGATAAATGCTTCAATAATATTGAAAAAGGAAGAGTCCTGAGGCG
GAAAGAACCAGCTGTGGAATGTGTGTCAGTTAGGGTGTGGAAAGTCCCCAGGCTCCCCAGCAGGCAGAAG
TATGCAAAGCATGCATCTCAATTAGTCAGCAACCAGGTGTGGAAAGTCCCCAGGCTCCCCAGCAGGCAGA
AGTATGCAAAGCATGCATCTCAATTAGTCAGCAACCATAGTCCCGCCCCTAACTCCGCCCATCCCGCCCC
TAACTCCGCCCAGTTCCGCCCATTCTCCGCCCCATGGCTGACTAATTTTTTTTATTTATGCAGAGGCCGA
GGCCGCCTCGGCCTCTGAGCTATTCCAGAAGTAGTGAGGAGGCTTTTTTGGAGGCCTAGGCTTTTGCAAA
GATCGATCAAGAGACAGGATGAGGATCGTTTCGCATGATTGAACAAGATGGATTGCACGCAGGTTCTCCG
GCCGCTTGGGTGGAGAGGCTATTCGGCTATGACTGGGCACAACAGACAATCGGCTGCTCTGATGCCGCCG
TGTTCCGGCTGTCAGCGCAGGGGCGCCCGGTTCTTTTTGTCAAGACCGACCTGTCCGGTGCCCTGAATGA
ACTGCAAGACGAGGCAGCGCGGCTATCGTGGCTGGCCACGACGGGCGTTCCTTGCGCAGCTGTGCTCGAC
GTTGTCACTGAAGCGGGAAGGGACTGGCTGCTATTGGGCGAAGTGCCGGGGCAGGATCTCCTGTCATCTC
ACCTTGCTCCTGCCGAGAAAGTATCCATCATGGCTGATGCAATGCGGCGGCTGCATACGCTTGATCCGGC
TACCTGCCCATTCGACCACCAAGCGAAACATCGCATCGAGCGAGCACGTACTCGGATGGAAGCCGGTCTT
GTCGATCAGGATGATCTGGACGAAGAGCATCAGGGGCTCGCGCCAGCCGAACTGTTCGCCAGGCTCAAGG
CGAGCATGCCCGACGGCGAGGATCTCGTCGTGACCCATGGCGATGCCTGCTTGCCGAATATCATGGTGGA
AAATGGCCGCTTTTCTGGATTCATCGACTGTGGCCGGCTGGGTGTGGCGGACCGCTATCAGGACATAGCG
TTGGCTACCCGTGATATTGCTGAAGAGCTTGGCGGCGAATGGGCTGACCGCTTCCTCGTGCTTTACGGTA
TCGCCGCTCCCGATTCGCAGCGCATCGCCTTCTATCGCCTTCTTGACGAGTTCTTCTGAGCGGGACTCTG
GGGTTCGAAATGACCGACCAAGCGACGCCCAACCTGCCATCACGAGATTTCGATTCCACCGCCGCCTTCT
ATGAAAGGTTGGGCTTCGGAATCGTTTTCCGGGACGCCGGCTGGATGATCCTCCAGCGCGGGGATCTCAT
GCTGGAGTTCTTCGCCCACCCTAGGGGGAGGCTAACTGAAACACGGAAGGAGACAATACCGGAAGGAACC
CGCGCTATGACGGCAATAAAAAGACAGAATAAAACGCACGGTGTTGGGTCGTTTGTTCATAAACGCGGGG
TTCGGTCCCAGGGCTGGCACTCTGTCGATACCCCACCGAGACCCCATTGGGGCCAATACGCCCGCGTTTC
TTCCTTTTCCCCACCCCACCCCCCAAGTTCGGGTGAAGGCCCAGGGCTCGCAGCCAACGTCGGGGCGGCA
GGCCCTGCCATAGCCTCAGGTTACTCATATATACTTTAGATTGATTTAAAACTTCATTTTTAATTTAAAA
GGATCTAGGTGAAGATCCTTTTTGATAATCTCATGACCAAAATCCCTTAACGTGAGTTTTCGTTCCACTG
AGCGTCAGACCCCGTAGAAAAGATCAAAGGATCTTCTTGAGATCCTTTTTTTCTGCGCGTAATCTGCTGC
TTGCAAACAAAAAAACCACCGCTACCAGCGGTGGTTTGTTTGCCGGATCAAGAGCTACCAACTCTTTTTC
CGAAGGTAACTGGCTTCAGCAGAGCGCAGATACCAAATACTGTTCTTCTAGTGTAGCCGTAGTTAGGCCA
CCACTTCAAGAACTCTGTAGCACCGCCTACATACCTCGCTCTGCTAATCCTGTTACCAGTGGCTGCTGCC
AGTGGCGATAAGTCGTGTCTTACCGGGTTGGACTCAAGACGATAGTTACCGGATAAGGCGCAGCGGTCGG
GCTGAACGGGGGGTTCGTGCACACAGCCCAGCTTGGAGCGAACGACCTACACCGAACTGAGATACCTACA
GCGTGAGCTATGAGAAAGCGCCACGCTTCCCGAAGGGAGAAAGGCGGACAGGTATCCGGTAAGCGGCAGG
GTCGGAACAGGAGAGCGCACGAGGGAGCTTCCAGGGGGAAACGCCTGGTATCTTTATAGTCCTGTCGGGT
TTCGCCACCTCTGACTTGAGCGTCGATTTTTGTGATGCTCGTCAGGGGGGCGGAGCCTATGGAAAAACGC
CAGCAACGCGGCCTTTTTACGGTTCCTGGCCTTTTGCTGGCCTTTTGCTCACATGTTCTTTCCTGCGTTA
TCCCCTGATTCTGTGGATAACCGTATTACCGCCATGCATTAGTTATTAATAGTAATCAATTACGGGGTCA
TTAGTTCATAGCCCATATATGGAGTTCCG
